LOCUS       Exported 4078 bp ds-DNA circular SYN 12-MAY-2021
DEFINITION  synthetic circular DNA
ACCESSION   .
VERSION     .
KEYWORDS    pFA6a-5FLAG-natMX6
SOURCE      synthetic DNA construct
  ORGANISM  synthetic DNA construct
REFERENCE   1 (bases 1 to 4078)
  AUTHORS   Noguchi C, Garabedian MV, Malik M, Noguchi E
  TITLE     A vector system for genomic FLAG epitope-tagging in
            Schizosaccharomyces pombe.
  JOURNAL   Biotechnol J. 2008 Aug 26. ():.
  PUBMED    18729046
REFERENCE   2 (bases 1 to 4078)
  AUTHORS   .
  TITLE     Direct Submission
  JOURNAL   Exported May 12, 2021 from SnapGene Server 1.1.58
            http://www.snapgene.com
FEATURES             Location/Qualifiers
     source          1..4078
                     /organism="synthetic DNA construct"
                     /mol_type="other DNA"
     CDS             69..200
                     /codon_start=1
                     /product="five tandem FLAG(R) epitope tags"
                     /label=5xFLAG
                     /translation="DYKDDDDKDYKDDDDKLMDYKDDDDKDYKDDDDKLMDYKDDDDK"
     terminator      227..414
                     /gene="S. cerevisiae ADH1"
                     /label=ADH1 terminator
                     /note="transcription terminator for the S. cerevisiae
                     alcohol dehydrogenase 1 (ADH1) gene"
     primer_bind     complement(282..306)
                     /label=pHybLex-R
                     /note="ADH terminator, reverse primer"
     gene            489..1611
                     /label=natMX6
                     /note="yeast selectable marker conferring nourseothricin
                     resistance"
     promoter        489..832
                     /label=TEF promoter
                     /note="Ashbya gossypii TEF promoter"
     CDS             833..1408
                     /codon_start=1
                     /gene="Streptomyces noursei nat1"
                     /product="nourseothricin acetyltransferase"
                     /label=NrsR
                     /note="confers resistance to nourseothricin"
                     /translation="MGTTLDDTAYRYRTSVPGDAEAIEALDGSFTTDTVFRVTATGDGF
                     TLREVPVDPPLTKVFPDDESDDESDDGEDGDPDSRTFVAYGDDGDLAGFVVISYSAWNR
                     RLTVEDIEVAPEHRGHGVGRALMGLATEFAGERGAGHLWLEVTNVNAPAIHAYRRMGFT
                     LCGLDTALYDGTASDGERQALYMSMPCP"
     terminator      1414..1611
                     /label=TEF terminator
                     /note="Ashbya gossypii TEF terminator"
     primer_bind     complement(1715..1734)
                     /label=T7
                     /note="T7 promoter, forward primer"
     promoter        complement(1716..1734)
                     /label=T7 promoter
                     /note="promoter for bacteriophage T7 RNA polymerase"
     primer_bind     complement(1821..1838)
                     /label=L4440
                     /note="L4440 vector, forward primer"
     rep_origin      complement(1992..2580)
                     /direction=LEFT
                     /label=ori
                     /note="high-copy-number ColE1/pMB1/pBR322/pUC origin of
                     replication"
     primer_bind     complement(2072..2091)
                     /label=pBR322ori-F
                     /note="pBR322 origin, forward primer"
     CDS             complement(2751..3611)
                     /codon_start=1
                     /gene="bla"
                     /product="beta-lactamase"
                     /label=AmpR
                     /note="confers resistance to ampicillin, carbenicillin, and
                     related antibiotics"
                     /translation="MSIQHFRVALIPFFAAFCLPVFAHPETLVKVKDAEDQLGARVGYI
                     ELDLNSGKILESFRPEERFPMMSTFKVLLCGAVLSRIDAGQEQLGRRIHYSQNDLVEYS
                     PVTEKHLTDGMTVRELCSAAITMSDNTAANLLLTTIGGPKELTAFLHNMGDHVTRLDRW
                     EPELNEAIPNDERDTTMPVAMATTLRKLLTGELLTLASRQQLIDWMEADKVAGPLLRSA
                     LPAGWFIADKSGAGERGSRGIIAALGPDGKPSRIVVIYTTGSQATMDERNRQIAEIGAS
                     LIKHW"
     primer_bind     3374..3393
                     /label=Amp-R
                     /note="Ampicillin resistance gene, reverse primer"
     promoter        complement(3612..3716)
                     /gene="bla"
                     /label=AmpR promoter
     primer_bind     3784..3802
                     /label=pBRforEco
                     /note="pBR322 vectors, upsteam of EcoRI site, forward
                     primer"
     primer_bind     complement(3840..3862)
                     /label=pGEX 3'
                     /note="pGEX vectors, reverse primer"
     primer_bind     3962..3981
                     /label=pRS-marker
                     /note="pRS vectors, use to sequence yeast selectable
                     marker"
     promoter        4062..2
                     /label=SP6 promoter
                     /note="promoter for bacteriophage SP6 RNA polymerase"
     primer_bind     4062..1
                     /label=SP6
                     /note="SP6 promoter, forward primer"
ORIGIN
        1 gaacgcggcc gccagctgaa gcttcgtacg ctgcaggtcg acggatcccc gggttaatta
       61 atcatatgga ctacaaggac gacgatgaca aggattacaa agatgacgac gataagctta
      121 tggactacaa ggacgacgat gacaaggatt acaaagatga cgacgataag cttatggact
      181 acaaggacga cgatgacaag catatgggcg cgccacttct aaataagcga atttcttatg
      241 atttatgatt tttattatta aataagttat aaaaaaaata agtgtataca aattttaaag
      301 tgactcttag gttttaaaac gaaaattctt attcttgagt aactctttcc tgtaggtcag
      361 gttgctttct caggtatagt atgaggtcgc tcttattgac cacacctcta ccggcagatc
      421 cgctagggat aacagggtaa tatagatctg tttagcttgc ctcgtccccg ccgggtcacc
      481 cggccagcga catggaggcc cagaataccc tccttgacag tcttgacgtg cgcagctcag
      541 gggcatgatg tgactgtcgc ccgtacattt agcccataca tccccatgta taatcatttg
      601 catccataca ttttgatggc cgcacggcgc gaagcaaaaa ttacggctcc tcgctgcaga
      661 cctgcgagca gggaaacgct cccctcacag acgcgttgaa ttgtccccac gccgcgcccc
      721 tgtagagaaa tataaaaggt taggatttgc cactgaggtt cttctttcat atacttcctt
      781 ttaaaatctt gctaggatac agttctcaca tcacatccga acataaacaa ccatgggtac
      841 cactcttgac gacacggctt accggtaccg caccagtgtc ccgggggacg ccgaggccat
      901 cgaggcactg gatgggtcct tcaccaccga caccgtcttc cgcgtcaccg ccaccgggga
      961 cggcttcacc ctgcgggagg tgccggtgga cccgcccctg accaaggtgt tccccgacga
     1021 cgaatcggac gacgaatcgg acgacgggga ggacggcgac ccggactccc ggacgttcgt
     1081 cgcgtacggg gacgacggcg acctggcggg cttcgtggtc atctcgtact cggcgtggaa
     1141 ccgccggctg accgtcgagg acatcgaggt cgccccggag caccgggggc acggggtcgg
     1201 gcgcgcgttg atggggctcg cgacggagtt cgccggcgag cggggcgccg ggcacctctg
     1261 gctggaggtc accaacgtca acgcaccggc gatccacgcg taccggcgga tggggttcac
     1321 cctctgcggc ctggacaccg ccctgtacga cggcaccgcc tcggacggcg agcggcaggc
     1381 gctctacatg agcatgccct gcccctaatc agtactgaca ataaaaagat tcttgttttc
     1441 aagaacttgt catttgtata gtttttttat attgtagttg ttctatttta atcaaatgtt
     1501 agcgtgattt atattttttt tcgcctcgac atcatctgcc cagatgcgaa gttaagtgcg
     1561 cagaaagtaa tatcatgcgt caatcgtatg tgaatgctgg tcgctatact gctgtcgatt
     1621 cgatactaac gccgccatcc agtttaaacg agctcgaatt catcgatgat atcagatcca
     1681 ctagtggcct atgcggccgc ggatctgccg gtctccctat agtgagtcgt attaatttcg
     1741 ataagccagg ttaacctgca ttaatgaatc ggccaacgcg cggggagagg cggtttgcgt
     1801 attgggcgct cttccgcttc ctcgctcact gactcgctgc gctcggtcgt tcggctgcgg
     1861 cgagcggtat cagctcactc aaaggcggta atacggttat ccacagaatc aggggataac
     1921 gcaggaaaga acatgtgagc aaaaggccag caaaaggcca ggaaccgtaa aaaggccgcg
     1981 ttgctggcgt ttttccatag gctccgcccc cctgacgagc atcacaaaaa tcgacgctca
     2041 agtcagaggt ggcgaaaccc gacaggacta taaagatacc aggcgtttcc ccctggaagc
     2101 tccctcgtgc gctctcctgt tccgaccctg ccgcttaccg gatacctgtc cgcctttctc
     2161 ccttcgggaa gcgtggcgct ttctcaatgc tcacgctgta ggtatctcag ttcggtgtag
     2221 gtcgttcgct ccaagctggg ctgtgtgcac gaaccccccg ttcagcccga ccgctgcgcc
     2281 ttatccggta actatcgtct tgagtccaac ccggtaagac acgacttatc gccactggca
     2341 gcagccactg gtaacaggat tagcagagcg aggtatgtag gcggtgctac agagttcttg
     2401 aagtggtggc ctaactacgg ctacactaga aggacagtat ttggtatctg cgctctgctg
     2461 aagccagtta ccttcggaaa aagagttggt agctcttgat ccggcaaaca aaccaccgct
     2521 ggtagcggtg gtttttttgt ttgcaagcag cagattacgc gcagaaaaaa aggatctcaa
     2581 gaagatcctt tgatcttttc tacggggtct gacgctcagt ggaacgaaaa ctcacgttaa
     2641 gggattttgg tcatgagatt atcaaaaagg atcttcacct agatcctttt aaattaaaaa
     2701 tgaagtttta aatcaatcta aagtatatat gagtaaactt ggtctgacag ttaccaatgc
     2761 ttaatcagtg aggcacctat ctcagcgatc tgtctatttc gttcatccat agttgcctga
     2821 ctccccgtcg tgtagataac tacgatacgg gagggcttac catctggccc cagtgctgca
     2881 atgataccgc gagacccacg ctcaccggct ccagatttat cagcaataaa ccagccagcc
     2941 ggaagggccg agcgcagaag tggtcctgca actttatccg cctccatcca gtctattaat
     3001 tgttgccggg aagctagagt aagtagttcg ccagttaata gtttgcgcaa cgttgttgcc
     3061 attgctacag gcatcgtggt gtcacgctcg tcgtttggta tggcttcatt cagctccggt
     3121 tcccaacgat caaggcgagt tacatgatcc cccatgttgt gcaaaaaagc ggttagctcc
     3181 ttcggtcctc cgatcgttgt cagaagtaag ttggccgcag tgttatcact catggttatg
     3241 gcagcactgc ataattctct tactgtcatg ccatccgtaa gatgcttttc tgtgactggt
     3301 gagtactcaa ccaagtcatt ctgagaatag tgtatgcggc gaccgagttg ctcttgcccg
     3361 gcgtcaatac gggataatac cgcgccacat agcagaactt taaaagtgct catcattgga
     3421 aaacgttctt cggggcgaaa actctcaagg atcttaccgc tgttgagatc cagttcgatg
     3481 taacccactc gtgcacccaa ctgatcttca gcatctttta ctttcaccag cgtttctggg
     3541 tgagcaaaaa caggaaggca aaatgccgca aaaaagggaa taagggcgac acggaaatgt
     3601 tgaatactca tactcttcct ttttcaatat tattgaagca tttatcaggg ttattgtctc
     3661 atgagcggat acatatttga atgtatttag aaaaataaac aaataggggt tccgcgcaca
     3721 tttccccgaa aagtgccacc tgacgtctaa gaaaccatta ttatcatgac attaacctat
     3781 aaaaataggc gtatcacgag gccctttcgt ctcgcgcgtt tcggtgatga cggtgaaaac
     3841 ctctgacaca tgcagctccc ggagacggtc acagcttgtc tgtaagcgga tgccgggagc
     3901 agacaagccc gtcagggcgc gtcagcgggt gttggcgggt gtcggggctg gcttaactat
     3961 gcggcatcag agcagattgt actgagagtg caccatatgg acatattgtc gttagaacgc
     4021 ggctacaatt aatacataac cttatgtatc atacacatac gatttaggtg acactata
//
