[The description below was written by a language model from this plasmid's Addgene catalogue record and the feature table of its GenBank file.]
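Description:
pFA6a-5FLAG-natMX6 is a 4,078 bp circular plasmid from the pFA6a family of tagging-module vectors, catalogued as a yeast expression vector and described in the associated publication as part of a system for genomic FLAG epitope tagging in the fission yeast Schizosaccharomyces pombe. It was derived from pFA6a-5FLAG-kanMX6 by exchanging the drug-resistance cassette for natMX6 between BglII and PmeI sites. In E. coli it is propagated through a high-copy ColE1/pUC-type origin and selected with ampicillin via the bla gene and its own promoter. The feature table shows no yeast replication origin or centromere. This fits a plasmid that serves as a template or source of an integrating cassette rather than as an episome in yeast.

The functional module has two parts. The first is a promoterless coding segment for five tandem FLAG epitopes, followed by the S. cerevisiae ADH1 transcription terminator. The second is the natMX6 marker, in which the Streptomyces noursei nat1 gene (nourseothricin acetyltransferase) is flanked by the Ashbya gossypii TEF promoter and terminator. Vectors of this family are generally used by amplifying the tag-plus-marker unit with primers carrying homology to a chosen locus. Homologous recombination then fuses 5xFLAG in frame to the C-terminus of the endogenous gene, which stays under its native promoter while ADH1 supplies termination. Integrants are selected on nourseothricin. SP6 and T7 promoters flank the module as remnants of the backbone, along with several standard sequencing primer sites. The depositor notes a few point mutations in the resistance genes, inherited from the source plasmids, and states that they do not affect drug resistance or plasmid function.
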