Addgene plasmid #19343: pFA6a-5FLAG-natMX6
Depositing lab: Eishi Noguchi. Depositing organization: Drexel University. Publication: A vector system for genomic FLAG epitope-tagging in Schizosaccharomyces pombe. Noguchi C, Garabedian MV, Malik M, Noguchi E. Biotechnol J. 2008 Oct;3(9-10):1280-5. doi: 10.1002/biot.200800140. PubMed 18729046.
Backbone
  Vector backbone: pFA6a-5FLAG-kanMX6
  Backbone size w/o insert (bp): 2900
  Vector type: Yeast Expression
  Selectable markers: nourseothricin
Growth in bacteria
  Bacterial resistance: Ampicillin, 100 μg/mL
  Growth temperature: 37°C
  Growth strain: DH5alpha
  Copy number: Unknown
Gene/Insert
  Gene/Insert name: natMX6
  Species: Streptomyces noursei
  Insert size (bp): 1200
  Cloning method: Restriction Enzyme; 5′ cloning site BglII (unknown if destroyed); 3′ cloning site PmeI (unknown if destroyed)
  Sequencing primers: 5′ n/a
Terms and licenses: Academic/Nonprofit Terms; Industry Terms: Not Available to Industry
Depositor comments: There are a few point mutations in drug resistant genes. These mutations are derived from the original drug resistant plasmids we have obtained. However these mutations do not alter drug resistant property of the genes or the functions of our plasmids.
How to cite: pFA6a-5FLAG-natMX6 was a gift from Eishi Noguchi (Addgene plasmid # 19343 ; http://n2t.net/addgene:19343 ; RRID:Addgene_19343)
