>Addgene plasmid #19343 | pFA6a-5FLAG-natMX6 | addgene partial sequence | sequence record 25104 | T7 5'-TAATACGACTCACTATAGGG-3'
GAACGGGCGCATGGCCACTAGTGGATCTGATATCATCGATGAATTCGAGCTCGTTTAAACACTGGATGGC
GGCGTTAGTATCGAATCGACAGCAGTATAGCGACCAGCATTCACATACGATTGACGCATGATATTACTTT
CTGCGCACTTAACTTCGCATCTGGGCAGATGATGTCGAGGCGAAAAAAAATATAAATCACGCTAACATTT
GATTAAAATAGAACAACTACAATATAAAAAAACTATACAAATGACAAGTTCTTGAAAACAAGAATCTTTT
TATTGTCAGTACTGATTAGGGGCAGGGCATGCTCATGTAGAGCGCCTGCTCGCCGTCCGAGGCGGTGCCG
TCGTACAGGGCGGTGTCCAGGCCGCAGAGGGTGAACCCCATCCGCCGGTACGCGTGGATCGCCGGTGCGT
TGACGTTGGTGACCTCCAGCCAGAGGTGCCCGGCGCCCCGCTCGCGGGCGAACTCCGTCGCGAGCCCCAT
CAACGCGCGCCCGACCCCGTGCCCCCGGTGCTCCGGGGCGACCTCGATGTCCTCGACGGTCAGCCGGCGG
TTCCAGCCGGAGTACGAGACGACCACGAAGCCCGCCAGGTCGCCGTCGTCCCCGTACGCGACGAACGTCC
GGGAGTCCGGGTCGCCGTCCTCCCCGTCGTCCGATTCGTCGTCCGATTCGTCGTCGGGGAACACCTTGGT
CAGGGGCGGGTCCACCGGCACCTCCCGCAGGGTGAAGCCGTCCCCGGTGGCGTNAACCCGAAAAACGGTN
TCGGTGGTGAAGGACCATCCAGTGCTCNNCGGGCCTCGGCNTCCCCNGGNANACTGGTG
